>Addgene plasmid #91827 | pDD378 | addgene full sequence | sequence record 178611 | Addgene NGS Result
CTTTCCTGCGTTATCCCCTGATTCTGTGGATAACCGTATTACCGCCTTTGAGTGAGCTGATACCGCTCGC
CGCAGCCGAACGACCGAGCGCAGCGAGTCAGTGAGCGAGGAAGCGGAAGAGCGCCCAATACGCAAACCGC
CTCTCCCCGCGCGTTGGCCGATTCATTAATGCAGCTGGCACGACAGGTTTCCCGACTGGAAAGCGGGCAG
TGAGCGCAACGCAATTAATACGCGTACCGCTAGCCAGGAAGAGTTTGTAGAAACGCAAAAAGGCCATCCG
TCAGGATGGCCTTCTGCTTAGTTTGATGCCTGGCAGTTTATGGCGGGCGTCCTGCCCGCCACCCTCCGGG
CCGTTGCTTCACAACGTTCAAATCCGCTCCCGGCGGATTTGTCCTACTCAGGAGAGCGTTCACCGACAAA
CAACAGATAAAACGAAAGGCCCAGTCTTCCGACTGAGCCTTTCGTTTTATTTGATGCCTGGCAGTTCCCT
ACTCTCGCGTTAACGCTAGCATGGATGTTTTCCCAGTCACGACGTTGTAAAACGACGGCCAGTCTTAAGC
TCGGGCCCCAAATAATGATTTTATTTTGACTGATAGTGACCTGTTCGTTGCAACAAATTGATGAGCAATG
CTTTTTTATAATGCCAACTTTGTACAAAAAAGCAGGCTGCTCTTCGATGGCTGAAATTGGCACAGGATTC
CCGTTTGACCCCCACTACGTCGAGGTCCTCGGAGAGCGTATGCACTACGTCGACGTCGGACCACGTGACG
GAACCCCAGTCCTCTTCCTCCACGGAAACCCAACCTCCTCCTACGTCTGGCGTAACATCATCCCACACGT
CGCCCCAACCCACCGTTGCATCGCCCCAGACCTCATCGGAATGGGAAAGTCCGACAAGCCAGACCTCGGA
TACTTCTTCGACGACCACGTCCGTTTCATGGACGCCTTCATCGAGGCCCTCGGACTCGAGGAGGTCGTCC
TCGTCATCCACGACTGGGGATCCGCCCTCGGATTCCACTGGGCCAAGCGTAACCCAGAGCGTGTCAAGGT
AAGTTTAAACATATATATACTAACTAACCCTGATTATTTAAATTTTCAGGGAATCGCCTTCATGGAGTTC
ATCCGTCCAATCCCAACCTGGGACGAGTGGCCAGAGTTCGCCCGTGAGACCTTCCAAGCCTTCCGTACCA
CCGACGTCGGACGTAAGCTCATCATCGACCAAAACGTCTTCATCGAGGGAACCCTCCCAATGGGAGTCGT
CCGTCCACTCACCGAGGTCGAGATGGACCACTACCGTGAGCCATTCCTCAACCCAGTCGACCGTGAGCCA
CTCTGGCGTTTCCCAAACGAGCTCCCAATCGCCGGAGAGCCAGCCAACATCGTCGCCCTCGTCGAGGAGT
ACATGGACTGGCTCCACCAATCCCCAGTCCCAAAGCTCCTCTTCTGGGGAACCCCAGGAGTCCTCATCCC
ACCAGCCGAGGCCGCCCGTCTCGCCAAGTCCCTCCCAAACTGCAAGGTAAGTTTAAACAGTTCGGTACTA
ACTAACCATACATATTTAAATTTTCAGGCCGTCGACATCGGACCAGGACTCAACCTCCTCCAAGAGGACA
ACCCAGACCTCATCGGATCCGAGATCGCCCGTTGGCTCTCCACCCTCGAGATCTCCGGAAAGCGAAGAGC
ACCCAGCTTTCTTGTACAAAGTTGGCATTATAAGAAAGCATTGCTTATCAATTTGTTGCAACGAACAGGT
CACTATCAGTCAAAATAAAATCATTATTTGCCATCCAGCTGATATCCCCTATAGTGAGTCGTATTACATG
GTCATAGCTGTTTCCTGGCAGCTCTGGCCCGTGTCTCAAAATCTCTGATGTTACATTGCACAAGATAAAA
ATATATCATCATGAACAATAAAACTGTCTGCTTACATAAACAGTAATACAAGGGGTGTTATGAGCCATAT
TCAACGGGAAACGTCGAGGCCGCGATTAAATTCCAACATGGATGCTGATTTATATGGGTATAAATGGGCT
CGCGATAATGTCGGGCAATCAGGTGCGACAATCTATCGCTTGTATGGGAAGCCCGATGCGCCAGAGTTGT
TTCTGAAACATGGCAAAGGTAGCGTTGCCAATGATGTTACAGATGAGATGGTCAGACTAAACTGGCTGAC
GGAATTTATGCCTCTTCCGACCATCAAGCATTTTATCCGTACTCCTGATGATGCATGGTTACTCACCACT
GCGATCCCCGGAAAAACAGCATTCCAGGTATTAGAAGAATATCCTGATTCAGGTGAAAATATTGTTGATG
CGCTGGCAGTGTTCCTGCGCCGGTTGCATTCGATTCCTGTTTGTAATTGTCCTTTTAACAGCGATCGCGT
ATTTCGTCTCGCTCAGGCGCAATCACGAATGAATAACGGTTTGGTTGATGCGAGTGATTTTGATGACGAG
CGTAATGGCTGGCCTGTTGAACAAGTCTGGAAAGAAATGCATAAACTTTTGCCATTCTCACCGGATTCAG
TCGTCACTCATGGTGATTTCTCACTTGATAACCTTATTTTTGACGAGGGGAAATTAATAGGTTGTATTGA
TGTTGGACGAGTCGGAATCGCAGACCGATACCAGGATCTTGCCATCCTATGGAACTGCCTCGGTGAGTTT
TCTCCTTCATTACAGAAACGGCTTTTTCAAAAATATGGTATTGATAATCCTGATATGAATAAATTGCAGT
TTCATTTGATGCTCGATGAGTTTTTCTAATCAGAATTGGTTAATTGGTTGTAACACTGGCAGAGCATTAC
GCTGACTTGACGGGACGGCGCAAGCTCATGACCAAAATCCCTTAACGTGAGTTACGCGTCGTTCCACTGA
GCGTCAGACCCCGTAGAAAAGATCAAAGGATCTTCTTGAGATCCTTTTTTTCTGCGCGTAATCTGCTGCT
TGCAAACAAAAAAACCACCGCTACCAGCGGTGGTTTGTTTGCCGGATCAAGAGCTACCAACTCTTTTTCC
GAAGGTAACTGGCTTCAGCAGAGCGCAGATACCAAATACTGTTCTTCTAGTGTAGCCGTAGTTAGGCCAC
CACTTCAAGAACTCTGTAGCACCGCCTACATACCTCGCTCTGCTAATCCTGTTACCAGTGGCTGCTGCCA
GTGGCGATAAGTCGTGTCTTACCGGGTTGGACTCAAGACGATAGTTACCGGATAAGGCGCAGCGGTCGGG
CTGAACGGGGGGTTCGTGCACACAGCCCAGCTTGGAGCGAACGACCTACACCGAACTGAGATACCTACAG
CGTGAGCTATGAGAAAGCGCCACGCTTCCCGAAGGGAGAAAGGCGGACAGGTATCCGGTAAGCGGCAGGG
TCGGAACAGGAGAGCGCACGAGGGAGCTTCCAGGGGGAAACGCCTGGTATCTTTATAGTCCTGTCGGGTT
TCGCCACCTCTGACTTGAGCGTCGATTTTTGTGATGCTCGTCAGGGGGGCGGAGCCTATGGAAAAACGCC
AGCAACGCGGCCTTTTTACGGTTCCTGGCCTTTTGCTGGCCTTTTGCTCACATGTT
Features (pLannotate 1.2.2; 10 found; start..end, strand, type, name):
    121..213     +  CDS            lacI (fragment): lac repressor; lacI; The lac repressor binds to the lac operator to inhibit transcription in E. coli. This inhibition can be relieved by adding lactose or isopropyl-β-D-thiogalactopyranoside (IPTG).
    268..295     -  terminator     rrnB T2 terminator: transcription terminator T2 from the E. coli rrnB gene
    427..470     +  terminator     rrnB T1 terminator: Escherichia coli rrnB; transcription terminator T1 from the E. coli rrnB gene
    517..553     -  CDS            lacZα (fragment): LacZα fragment of β-galactosidase; lacZ fragment
    569..668     +  protein_bind   attL1: mutant version of attL; recombination site for the Gateway® LR reaction LR Clonase™
    677..1648    +  CDS            dhaA: DHAA_RHOSD - Experimental evidence at protein level: Swiss-Prot protein existence level 1. Catalyzes hydrolytic cleavage of carbon-halogen bonds in halogenated aliphatic compounds, leading to the formation of the corresponding primary alcohols, halide ions and protons. Has a broad substrate specificity, which includes primary, secondary and cyclic haloalkanes (chain length > C4). From Rhodococcus sp. (strain TDTM0003).
   1681..1780    -  protein_bind   attL2: mutant version of attL; recombination site for the Gateway® LR reaction LR Clonase™
   1798..1816    -  promoter       T7 promoter: promoter for bacteriophage T7 RNA polymerase
   1950..2759    +  CDS            KanR: aminoglycoside phosphotransferase; aph(3')-Ia; confers resistance to kanamycin in bacteria or G418 (Geneticin®) in eukaryotes
   2906..3494    +  rep_origin     ori: high-copy-number ColE1/pMB1/pBR322/pUC origin of replication
