[The description below was written by a language model from this plasmid's Addgene catalogue record and pLannotate feature annotations shown in this document.]
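Description:
pDD378 is a small (about 3.6 kb) bacterial donor plasmid built on the Gateway entry backbone pDONR221. It supplies a codon-optimized HaloTag module to the SapTrap cloning system, which assembles repair templates for Cas9-triggered homologous recombination in worms. It is not an expression vector in its own right. The feature table shows no eukaryotic promoter or 3' UTR around the insert, only a T7 promoter beyond attL2 that points back toward the insert. That promoter serves as a sequencing primer site together with M13 forward. The plasmid replicates in E. coli at high copy from a ColE1/pUC-type origin and is selected with kanamycin through the aph(3')-Ia resistance gene. The rrnB T1 and T2 terminators upstream of the cloning region are standard pDONR elements that insulate the insert from read-through transcription. The short lacI and lacZα matches are backbone remnants with no function.

The payload, named HaloTag-C1, is a synthetic insert of 996 bp introduced by Gateway cloning, so it lies between attL1 and attL2 sites. The annotation software identifies its coding region as dhaA, the Rhodococcus haloalkane dehalogenase. This is expected, because HaloTag is an engineered derivative of that enzyme which covalently captures chloroalkane ligands carrying fluorophores or affinity handles. In SapTrap, such donor plasmids release their module by type IIS (SapI) digestion for ordered ligation with homology arms and other parts, although the SapI sites are not annotated in the table. According to the associated publication title, the resulting templates incorporate a self-excising selection cassette. The finished constructs are used to tag endogenous genes with HaloTag by CRISPR knock-in. The record does not explain the "C1" designation.
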