Addgene plasmid #91827: pDD378
Purpose: Codon-optimized HaloTag donor for the SapTrap cloning system
Depositing lab: Bob Goldstein. Depositing organization: University of North Carolina at Chapel Hill. Publication: SapTrap assembly of repair templates for Cas9-triggered homologous recombination with a self-excising cassette. Dickinson D, Slabodnick M, Chen A, Goldstein B. MicroPubl Biol. 2018 May 1;2018:10.17912/W2KT0N. doi: 10.17912/W2KT0N. PubMed 32550377.
Backbone
  Vector backbone: pDONR221
  Vector type: Worm Expression, CRISPR
Growth in bacteria
  Bacterial resistance: Kanamycin, 50 μg/mL
  Growth temperature: 37°C
  Growth strain: DH5alpha
  Copy number: High Copy
Gene/Insert
  Gene/Insert name: HaloTag-C1
  Species: Synthetic
  Insert size (bp): 996
  Cloning method: Gateway Cloning
  Sequencing primers: 5′ M13-F20; 3′ T7
Terms and licenses: Academic/Nonprofit Terms; Industry Terms: Not Available to Industry
How to cite: pDD378 was a gift from Bob Goldstein (Addgene plasmid # 91827 ; http://n2t.net/addgene:91827 ; RRID:Addgene_91827)
